Addgene plasmid #76212: MAP2K1 gRNA (BRDN0001147218)
Purpose: 3rd generation lentiviral gRNA plasmid targeting human MAP2K1
Depositing lab: John Doench & David Root. Depositing organization: Broad Institute. Publication: Optimized sgRNA design to maximize activity and minimize off-target effects of CRISPR-Cas9. Doench JG, Fusi N, Sullender M, Hegde M, Vaimberg EW, Donovan KF, Smith I, Tothova Z, Wilen C, Orchard R, Virgin HW, Listgarten J, Root DE. Nat Biotechnol. 2016 Jan 18. doi: 10.1038/nbt.3437. PubMed 26780180.
Backbone
  Vector backbone: lentiGuide-Puro
  Backbone manufacturer: Zhang Lab (Addgene plasmid # 52963)
  Vector type: Mammalian Expression, Lentiviral, CRISPR
  Selectable markers: Puromycin
Growth in bacteria
  Bacterial resistance: Ampicillin, 100 μg/mL
  Growth temperature: 37°C
  Growth strain: DH5alpha
  Copy number: High Copy
Gene/Insert
  Gene/Insert name: MAP2K1 (alt names: MAP2K1; NM_002755.3)
  gRNA/shRNA sequence: TATGGTGCGTTCTACAGCGA
  Species: H. sapiens (human)
  Entrez Gene: MAP2K1 (a.k.a. CFC3, MAPKK1, MEK1, MEL, MKK1, PRKMK1)
  Promoter: hU6
  Cloning method: Unknown
  Sequencing primers: 5′ U6-F; 3′ pS2-R
Terms and licenses: Academic/Nonprofit Terms; Industry Terms: Not Available to Industry
Depositor comments: The gRNA was designed to target the following Genbank reference sequence(s): NM_002755.3. Note that this plasmid does NOT contain Cas9. It should be used in conjunction with lentiCas9-Blast (Addgene #52962) or otherwise with cell lines already expressing Cas9. Browse the full kinome gRNA library at http://www.addgene.org/pooled-library/broadgpp-human-kinome/ or visit http://www.broadinstitute.org/rnai/public/ for detailed protocols and information.
How to cite: MAP2K1 gRNA (BRDN0001147218) was a gift from John Doench & David Root (Addgene plasmid # 76212 ; http://n2t.net/addgene:76212 ; RRID:Addgene_76212)
