[The description below was written by a language model from this plasmid's Addgene catalogue record and pLannotate feature annotations shown in this document.]
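Description:
MAP2K1 gRNA (BRDN0001147218) is a third-generation lentiviral CRISPR guide plasmid built on the lentiGuide-Puro backbone and designed to direct Streptococcus pyogenes Cas9 to the human MAP2K1 gene (also known as MEK1), with the guide designed against the MAP2K1 reference transcript. In bacteria it is maintained as a high-copy plasmid through a ColE1/pUC-type origin and selected with ampicillin via the β-lactamase gene. The backbone also carries an f1 origin, an SV40 origin and poly(A) signal, and residual lac, T7 and T3 elements left over from the cloning vector.

The lentiviral transfer cassette begins with an RSV promoter fused to a truncated HIV-1 5' LTR, which makes genomic RNA production independent of Tat. This is followed by the Ψ packaging signal with a partial gag sequence, the Rev response element for Rev-dependent nuclear export, and a central polypurine tract that aids nuclear import. It ends in a ΔU3 self-inactivating 3' LTR.

Within this cassette, a human U6 RNA polymerase III promoter drives the MAP2K1-specific spacer joined to the SpCas9 gRNA scaffold. A separate EF-1α core promoter with its intron A expresses puromycin N-acetyltransferase, and a WPRE enhances transcript expression, so that transduced mammalian cells can be selected with puromycin.

The plasmid does not encode Cas9. It is intended for use with a separate Cas9 lentiviral vector or in cell lines that already express Cas9, typically for knockout of MAP2K1. It belongs to a human kinome gRNA collection associated with work on optimised sgRNA design.
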