Features (pLannotate 1.2.2; 29 found; start..end, strand, type, name):
     14..80      +  CDS            small t antigen (fragment): SV40 (simian virus 40) small t antigen
    106..317     +  promoter       EF-1α core promoter: core promoter for human elongation factor EF-1α
    318..1256    +  intron         EF-1α intron A: intron upstream of the start codon of human EF-1α
   1278..1877    +  CDS            PuroR (fragment): puromycin N-acetyltransferase; pac from Streptomyces; confers resistance to puromycin
   1893..2481    +  misc_feature   WPRE: woodchuck hepatitis virus posttranscriptional regulatory element
   2532..2551    +  misc_feature   cPPT/CTS (fragment): central polypurine tract and central termination sequence of HIV-1
   2553..2786    +  LTR            3' LTR (ΔU3): self-inactivating 3' long terminal repeat (LTR) from HIV-1
   2864..2985    +  polyA_signal   SV40 poly(A) signal: SV40 polyadenylation signal
   3025..3160    +  rep_origin     SV40 ori: SV40 origin of replication
   3181..3199    -  promoter       T7 promoter: promoter for bacteriophage T7 RNA polymerase
   3207..3362    +  CDS            lacZα (fragment): LacZα fragment of β-galactosidase; lacZ fragment
   3367..3795    +  rep_origin     f1 ori (sequence partly withheld): f1 bacteriophage origin of replication; arrow indicates direction of (+) strand synthesis
   3848..3952    +  promoter       AmpR promoter: bla
   3953..4813    +  CDS            AmpR: β-lactamase; bla; confers resistance to ampicillin, carbenicillin, and related antibiotics
   4984..5572    +  rep_origin     ori: high-copy-number ColE1/pMB1/pBR322/pUC origin of replication
   5755..5847    +  CDS            lacI (fragment): lac repressor; lacI; The lac repressor binds to the lac operator to inhibit transcription in E. coli. This inhibition can be relieved by adding lactose or isopropyl-β-D-thiogalactopyranoside (IPTG).
   5860..5881    +  protein_bind   CAP binding site: CAP binding activates transcription in the presence of cAMP. E. coli catabolite activator protein
   5896..5926    +  promoter       lac promoter: promoter for the E. coli lac operon
   5934..5950    +  protein_bind   lac operator: The lac repressor binds to the lac operator to inhibit transcription in E. coli. This inhibition can be relieved by adding lactose or isopropyl-β-D-thiogalactopyranoside (IPTG). lac repressor encoded by lacI
   5995..6013    +  promoter       T3 promoter: promoter for bacteriophage T3 RNA polymerase
   6041..6267    +  promoter       RSV promoter: Rous sarcoma virus enhancer/promoter
   6268..6448    +  LTR            5' LTR (truncated): truncated 5' long terminal repeat (LTR) from HIV-1
   6495..6620    +  misc_feature   HIV-1 Ψ: packaging signal of human immunodeficiency virus type 1
   6604..6967    +  CDS            HIV-1 gag (fragment): gag protein from human immunodeficiency virus 1; gag
   7113..7346    +  misc_feature   RRE: The Rev response element (RRE) of HIV-1 allows for Rev-dependent mRNA export from the nucleus to the cytoplasm.
   7723..7749    +  CDS            Rev (fragment): human immunodeficiency virus 1 (HIV-1) Rev protein; rev; enhances nuclear export of unspliced and incompletely spliced viral mRNAs
   7753..7993    +  promoter       U6 promoter: RNA polymerase III promoter for human U6 snRNA
   8023..8098    +  misc_RNA       gRNA scaffold: guide RNA scaffold for the Streptococcus pyogenes CRISPR/Cas9 system
   8154..8271    +  misc_feature   cPPT/CTS: central polypurine tract and central termination sequence of HIV-1
>Addgene plasmid #76212 | MAP2K1 gRNA (BRDN0001147218) | addgene full sequence | sequence record 185402 | Addgene Assembled Sequence
CCCGGGTGCAAAGATGGATAAAGTTTTAAACAGAGAGGAATCTTTGCAGCTAATGGACCTTCTAGGTCTT
GAAAGGAGTGGGAATTGGCTCCGGTGCCCGTCAGTGGGCAGAGCGCACATCGCCCACAGTCCCCGAGAAG
TTGGGGGGAGGGGTCGGCAATTGATCCGGTGCCTAGAGAAGGTGGCGCGGGGTAAACTGGGAAAGTGATG
TCGTGTACTGGCTCCGCCTTTTTCCCGAGGGTGGGGGAGAACCGTATATAAGTGCAGTAGTCGCCGTGAA
CGTTCTTTTTCGCAACGGGTTTGCCGCCAGAACACAGGTAAGTGCCGTGTGTGGTTCCCGCGGGCCTGGC
CTCTTTACGGGTTATGGCCCTTGCGTGCCTTGAATTACTTCCACCTGGCTGCAGTACGTGATTCTTGATC
CCGAGCTTCGGGTTGGAAGTGGGTGGGAGAGTTCGAGGCCTTGCGCTTAAGGAGCCCCTTCGCCTCGTGC
TTGAGTTGAGGCCTGGCCTGGGCGCTGGGGCCGCCGCGTGCGAATCTGGTGGCACCTTCGCGCCTGTCTC
GCTGCTTTCGATAAGTCTCTAGCCATTTAAAATTTTTGATGACCTGCTGCGACGCTTTTTTTCTGGCAAG
ATAGTCTTGTAAATGCGGGCCAAGATCTGCACACTGGTATTTCGGTTTTTGGGGCCGCGGGCGGCGACGG
GGCCCGTGCGTCCCAGCGCACATGTTCGGCGAGGCGGGGCCTGCGAGCGCGGCCACCGAGAATCGGACGG
GGGTAGTCTCAAGCTGGCCGGCCTGCTCTGGTGCCTGGCCTCGCGCCGCCGTGTATCGCCCCGCCCTGGG
CGGCAAGGCTGGCCCGGTCGGCACCAGTTGCGTGAGCGGAAAGATGGCCGCTTCCCGGCCCTGCTGCAGG
GAGCTCAAAATGGAGGACGCGGCGCTCGGGAGAGCGGGCGGGTGAGTCACCCACACAAAGGAAAAGGGCC
TTTCCGTCCTCAGCCGTCGCTTCATGTGACTCCACGGAGTACCGGGCGCCGTCCAGGCACCTCGATTAGT
TCTCGAGCTTTTGGAGTACGTCGTCTTTAGGTTGGGGGGAGGGGTTTTATGCGATGGAGTTTCCCCACAC
TGAGTGGGTGGAGACTGAAGTTAGGCCAGCTTGGCACTTGATGTAATTCTCCTTGGAATTTGCCCTTTTT
GAGTTTGGATCTTGGTTCATTCTCAAGCCTCAGACAGTGGTTCAAAGTTTTTTTCTTCCATTTCAGGTGT
CGTGACGTACGGCCACCATGACCGAGTACAAGCCCACGGTGCGCCTCGCCACCCGCGACGACGTCCCCAG
GGCCGTACGCACCCTCGCCGCCGCGTTCGCCGACTACCCCGCCACGCGCCACACCGTCGATCCGGACCGC
CACATCGAGCGGGTCACCGAGCTGCAAGAACTCTTCCTCACGCGCGTCGGGCTCGACATCGGCAAGGTGT
GGGTCGCGGACGACGGCGCCGCCGTGGCGGTCTGGACCACGCCGGAGAGCGTCGAAGCGGGGGCGGTGTT
CGCCGAGATCGGCCCGCGCATGGCCGAGTTGAGCGGTTCCCGGCTGGCCGCGCAGCAACAGATGGAAGGC
CTCCTGGCGCCGCACCGGCCCAAGGAGCCCGCGTGGTTCCTGGCCACCGTCGGAGTCTCGCCCGACCACC
AGGGCAAGGGTCTGGGCAGCGCCGTCGTGCTCCCCGGAGTGGAGGCGGCCGAGCGCGCCGGGGTGCCCGC
CTTCCTGGAGACCTCCGCGCCCCGCAACCTCCCCTTCTACGAGCGGCTCGGCTTCACCGTCACCGCCGAC
GTCGAGGTGCCCGAAGGACCGCGCACCTGGTGCATGACCCGCAAGCCCGGTGCCTGAACGCGTTAAGTCG
ACAATCAACCTCTGGATTACAAAATTTGTGAAAGATTGACTGGTATTCTTAACTATGTTGCTCCTTTTAC
GCTATGTGGATACGCTGCTTTAATGCCTTTGTATCATGCTATTGCTTCCCGTATGGCTTTCATTTTCTCC
TCCTTGTATAAATCCTGGTTGCTGTCTCTTTATGAGGAGTTGTGGCCCGTTGTCAGGCAACGTGGCGTGG
TGTGCACTGTGTTTGCTGACGCAACCCCCACTGGTTGGGGCATTGCCACCACCTGTCAGCTCCTTTCCGG
GACTTTCGCTTTCCCCCTCCCTATTGCCACGGCGGAACTCATCGCCGCCTGCCTTGCCCGCTGCTGGACA
GGGGCTCGGCTGTTGGGCACTGACAATTCCGTGGTGTTGTCGGGGAAATCATCGTCCTTTCCTTGGCTGC
TCGCCTGTGTTGCCACCTGGATTCTGCGCGGGACGTCCTTCTGCTACGTCCCTTCGGCCCTCAATCCAGC
GGACCTTCCTTCCCGCGGCCTGCTGCCGGCTCTGCGGCCTCTTCCGCGTCTTCGCCTTCGCCCTCAGACG
AGTCGGATCTCCCTTTGGGCCGCCTCCCCGCGTCGACTTTAAGACCAATGACTTACAAGGCAGCTGTAGA
TCTTAGCCACTTTTTAAAAGAAAAGGGGGGACTGGAAGGGCTAATTCACTCCCAACGAAGACAAGATCTG
CTTTTTGCTTGTACTGGGTCTCTCTGGTTAGACCAGATCTGAGCCTGGGAGCTCTCTGGCTAACTAGGGA
ACCCACTGCTTAAGCCTCAATAAAGCTTGCCTTGAGTGCTTCAAGTAGTGTGTGCCCGTCTGTTGTGTGA
CTCTGGTAACTAGAGATCCCTCAGACCCTTTTAGTCAGTGTGGAAAATCTCTAGCAGTACGTATAGTAGT
TCATGTCATCTTATTATTCAGTATTTATAACTTGCAAAGAAATGAATATCAGAGAGTGAGAGGAACTTGT
TTATTGCAGCTTATAATGGTTACAAATAAAGCAATAGCATCACAAATTTCACAAATAAAGCATTTTTTTC
ACTGCATTCTAGTTGTGGTTTGTCCAAACTCATCAATGTATCTTATCATGTCTGGCTCTAGCTATCCCGC
CCCTAACTCCGCCCATCCCGCCCCTAACTCCGCCCAGTTCCGCCCATTCTCCGCCCCATGGCTGACTAAT
TTTTTTTATTTATGCAGAGGCCGAGGCCGCCTCGGCCTCTGAGCTATTCCAGAAGTAGTGAGGAGGCTTT
TTTGGAGGCCTAGGGACGTACCCAATTCGCCCTATAGTGAGTCGTATTACGCGCGCTCACTGGCCGTCGT
TTTACAACGTCGTGACTGGGAAAACCCTGGCGTTACCCAACTTAATCGCCTTGCAGCACATCCCCCTTTC
GCCAGCTGGCGTAATAGCGAAGAGGCCCGCACCGATCGCCCTTCCCAACAGTTGCGCAGCCTGAATGGCG
AATGGG
[124 nt withheld, positions 3367-3490]
C
[91 nt withheld, positions 3492-3582]
A
[49 nt withheld, positions 3584-3632]
CCTTTGACGTTGGAGTCCACGTTCTTT
[37 nt withheld, positions 3660-3696]
ACCCTATCTCGGTCTATTCTTTTGATTTATAAGGGATTTTGCCGATTTCGGCCTATTGGTTAAAAAATGA
GCTGATTTAACAAAAATTTAACGCGAATTTTAACAAAATATTAACGCTTACAATTTAGGTGGCACTTTTC
GGGGAAATGTGCGCGGAACCCCTATTTGTTTATTTTTCTAAATACATTCAAATATGTATCCGCTCATGAG
ACAATAACCCTGATAAATGCTTCAATAATATTGAAAAAGGAAGAGTATGAGTATTCAACATTTCCGTGTC
GCCCTTATTCCCTTTTTTGCGGCATTTTGCCTTCCTGTTTTTGCTCACCCAGAAACGCTGGTGAAAGTAA
AAGATGCTGAAGATCAGTTGGGTGCACGAGTGGGTTACATCGAACTGGATCTCAACAGCGGTAAGATCCT
TGAGAGTTTTCGCCCCGAAGAACGTTTTCCAATGATGAGCACTTTTAAAGTTCTGCTATGTGGCGCGGTA
TTATCCCGTATTGACGCCGGGCAAGAGCAACTCGGTCGCCGCATACACTATTCTCAGAATGACTTGGTTG
AGTACTCACCAGTCACAGAAAAGCATCTTACGGATGGCATGACAGTAAGAGAATTATGCAGTGCTGCCAT
AACCATGAGTGATAACACTGCGGCCAACTTACTTCTGACAACGATCGGAGGACCGAAGGAGCTAACCGCT
TTTTTGCACAACATGGGGGATCATGTAACTCGCCTTGATCGTTGGGAACCGGAGCTGAATGAAGCCATAC
CAAACGACGAGCGTGACACCACGATGCCTGTAGCAATGGCAACAACGTTGCGCAAACTATTAACTGGCGA
ACTACTTACTCTAGCTTCCCGGCAACAATTAATAGACTGGATGGAGGCGGATAAAGTTGCAGGACCACTT
CTGCGCTCGGCCCTTCCGGCTGGCTGGTTTATTGCTGATAAATCTGGAGCCGGTGAGCGTGGGTCTCGCG
GTATCATTGCAGCACTGGGGCCAGATGGTAAGCCCTCCCGTATCGTAGTTATCTACACGACGGGGAGTCA
GGCAACTATGGATGAACGAAATAGACAGATCGCTGAGATAGGTGCCTCACTGATTAAGCATTGGTAACTG
TCAGACCAAGTTTACTCATATATACTTTAGATTGATTTAAAACTTCATTTTTAATTTAAAAGGATCTAGG
TGAAGATCCTTTTTGATAATCTCATGACCAAAATCCCTTAACGTGAGTTTTCGTTCCACTGAGCGTCAGA
CCCCGTAGAAAAGATCAAAGGATCTTCTTGAGATCCTTTTTTTCTGCGCGTAATCTGCTGCTTGCAAACA
AAAAAACCACCGCTACCAGCGGTGGTTTGTTTGCCGGATCAAGAGCTACCAACTCTTTTTCCGAAGGTAA
CTGGCTTCAGCAGAGCGCAGATACCAAATACTGTTCTTCTAGTGTAGCCGTAGTTAGGCCACCACTTCAA
GAACTCTGTAGCACCGCCTACATACCTCGCTCTGCTAATCCTGTTACCAGTGGCTGCTGCCAGTGGCGAT
AAGTCGTGTCTTACCGGGTTGGACTCAAGACGATAGTTACCGGATAAGGCGCAGCGGTCGGGCTGAACGG
GGGGTTCGTGCACACAGCCCAGCTTGGAGCGAACGACCTACACCGAACTGAGATACCTACAGCGTGAGCT
ATGAGAAAGCGCCACGCTTCCCGAAGGGAGAAAGGCGGACAGGTATCCGGTAAGCGGCAGGGTCGGAACA
GGAGAGCGCACGAGGGAGCTTCCAGGGGGAAACGCCTGGTATCTTTATAGTCCTGTCGGGTTTCGCCACC
TCTGACTTGAGCGTCGATTTTTGTGATGCTCGTCAGGGGGGCGGAGCCTATGGAAAAACGCCAGCAACGC
GGCCTTTTTACGGTTCCTGGCCTTTTGCTGGCCTTTTGCTCACATGTTCTTTCCTGCGTTATCCCCTGAT
TCTGTGGATAACCGTATTACCGCCTTTGAGTGAGCTGATACCGCTCGCCGCAGCCGAACGACCGAGCGCA
GCGAGTCAGTGAGCGAGGAAGCGGAAGAGCGCCCAATACGCAAACCGCCTCTCCCCGCGCGTTGGCCGAT
TCATTAATGCAGCTGGCACGACAGGTTTCCCGACTGGAAAGCGGGCAGTGAGCGCAACGCAATTAATGTG
AGTTAGCTCACTCATTAGGCACCCCAGGCTTTACACTTTATGCTTCCGGCTCGTATGTTGTGTGGAATTG
TGAGCGGATAACAATTTCACACAGGAAACAGCTATGACCATGATTACGCCAAGCGCGCAATTAACCCTCA
CTAAAGGGAACAAAAGCTGGAGCTGCAAGCTTAATGTAGTCTTATGCAATACTCTTGTAGTCTTGCAACA
TGGTAACGATGAGTTAGCAACATGCCTTACAAGGAGAGAAAAAGCACCGTGCATGCCGATTGGTGGAAGT
AAGGTGGTACGATCGTGCCTTATTAGGAAGGCAACAGACGGGTCTGACATGGATTGGACGAACCACTGAA
TTGCCGCATTGCAGAGATATTGTATTTAAGTGCCTAGCTCGATACATAAACGGGTCTCTCTGGTTAGACC
AGATCTGAGCCTGGGAGCTCTCTGGCTAACTAGGGAACCCACTGCTTAAGCCTCAATAAAGCTTGCCTTG
AGTGCTTCAAGTAGTGTGTGCCCGTCTGTTGTGTGACTCTGGTAACTAGAGATCCCTCAGACCCTTTTAG
TCAGTGTGGAAAATCTCTAGCAGTGGCGCCCGAACAGGGACTTGAAAGCGAAAGGGAAACCAGAGGAGCT
CTCTCGACGCAGGACTCGGCTTGCTGAAGCGCGCACGGCAAGAGGCGAGGGGCGGCGACTGGTGAGTACG
CCAAAAATTTTGACTAGCGGAGGCTAGAAGGAGAGAGATGGGTGCGAGAGCGTCAGTATTAAGCGGGGGA
GAATTAGATCGCGATGGGAAAAAATTCGGTTAAGGCCAGGGGGAAAGAAAAAATATAAATTAAAACATAT
AGTATGGGCAAGCAGGGAGCTAGAACGATTCGCAGTTAATCCTGGCCTGTTAGAAACATCAGAAGGCTGT
AGACAAATACTGGGACAGCTACAACCATCCCTTCAGACAGGATCAGAAGAACTTAGATCATTATATAATA
CAGTAGCAACCCTCTATTGTGTGCATCAAAGGATAGAGATAAAAGACACCAAGGAAGCTTTAGACAAGAT
AGAGGAAGAGCAAAACAAAAGTAAGACCACCGCACAGCAAGCGGCCGCTGATCTTCAGACCTGGAGGAGG
AGATATGAGGGACAATTGGAGAAGTGAATTATATAAATATAAAGTAGTAAAAATTGAACCATTAGGAGTA
GCACCCACCAAGGCAAAGAGAAGAGTGGTGCAGAGAGAAAAAAGAGCAGTGGGAATAGGAGCTTTGTTCC
TTGGGTTCTTGGGAGCAGCAGGAAGCACTATGGGCGCAGCGTCAATGACGCTGACGGTACAGGCCAGACA
ATTATTGTCTGGTATAGTGCAGCAGCAGAACAATTTGCTGAGGGCTATTGAGGCGCAACAGCATCTGTTG
CAACTCACAGTCTGGGGCATCAAGCAGCTCCAGGCAAGAATCCTGGCTGTGGAAAGATACCTAAAGGATC
AACAGCTCCTGGGGATTTGGGGTTGCTCTGGAAAACTCATTTGCACCACTGCTGTGCCTTGGAATGCTAG
TTGGAGTAATAAATCTCTGGAACAGATTTGGAATCACACGACCTGGATGGAGTGGGACAGAGAAATTAAC
AATTACACAAGCTTAATACACTCCTTAATTGAAGAATCGCAAAACCAGCAAGAAAAGAATGAACAAGAAT
TATTGGAATTAGATAAATGGGCAAGTTTGTGGAATTGGTTTAACATAACAAATTGGCTGTGGTATATAAA
ATTATTCATAATGATAGTAGGAGGCTTGGTAGGTTTAAGAATAGTTTTTGCTGTACTTTCTATAGTGAAT
AGAGTTAGGCAGGGATATTCACCATTATCGTTTCAGACCCACCTCCCAACCCCGAGGGGACCCAGAGAGG
GCCTATTTCCCATGATTCCTTCATATTTGCATATACGATACAAGGCTGTTAGAGAGATAATTAGAATTAA
TTTGACTGTAAACACAAAGATATTAGTACAAAATACGTGACGTAGAAAGTAATAATTTCTTGGGTAGTTT
GCAGTTTTAAAATTATGTTTTAAAATGGACTATCATATGCTTACCGTAACTTGAAAGTATTTCGATTTCT
TGGCTTTATATATCTTGTGGAAAGGACGAAACACCGTATGGTGCGTTCTACAGCGAGTTTTAGAGCTAGA
AATAGCAAGTTAAAATAAGGCTAGTCCGTTATCAACTTGAAAAAGTGGCACCGAGTCGGTGCTTTTTTAA
GCTTGGCGTAACTAGATCTTGAGACAAATGGCAGTATTCATCCACAATTTTAAAAGAAAAGGGGGGATTG
GGGGGTACAGTGCAGGGGAAAGAATAGTAGACATAATAGCAACAGACATACAAACTAAAGAATTACAAAA
ACAAATTACAAAAATTCAAAATTTTCGGGTTTATTACAGGGACAGCAGAGATCCACTTTGGCGCCGGCTC
GAGGGGG
