>Addgene plasmid #76212 | MAP2K1 gRNA (BRDN0001147218) | depositor partial sequence | sequence record 143672 | Target Sequence
TATGGTGCGTTCTACAGCGA
