>Addgene plasmid #76212 | MAP2K1 gRNA (BRDN0001147218) | addgene partial sequence | sequence record 185401 | hU6-F
ACGTAGAAAGTAATAATTTCTTGGGTAGTTTGCAGTTTTAAAATTATGTTTTAAAATGGACTATCATATG
CTTACCGTAACTTGAAAGTATTTCGATTTCTTGGCTTTATATATCTTGTGGAAAGGACGAAACACCGTAT
GGTGCGTTCTACAGCGAGTTTTAGAGCTAGAAATAGCAAGTTAAAATAAGGCTAGTCCGTTATCAACTTG
AAAAAGTGGCACCGAGTCGGTGCTTTTTTAAGCTTGGCGTAACTAGATCTTGAGACAAATGGCAGTATTC
ATCCACAATTTTAAAAGAAAAGGGGGGATTGGGGGGTACAGTGCAGGGGAAAGAATAGTAGACATAATAG
CAACAGACATACAAACTAAAGAATTACAAAAACAAATTACAAAAATTCAAAATTTTCGGGTTTATTACAG
GGACAGCAGAGATCCACTTTGGCGCCGGCTCGAGGGGGCCCGGGTGCAAAGATGGATAAAGTTTTAAACA
GAGAGGAATCTTTGCAGCTAATGGACCTTCTAGGTCTTGAAAGGAGTGGGAATTGGCTCCGGTGCCCGTC
AGTGGGCAGA
